Addgene plasmid #68767: pBW121-SS-279
Purpose: CIS-V2m with N-FLAG and C-HIS
Depositing lab: James Collins. Depositing organization: Massachusetts Institute of Technology. Publication: DNA sense-and-respond protein modules for mammalian cells. Slomovic S, Collins JJ. Nat Methods. 2015 Sep 21. doi: 10.1038/nmeth.3585. PubMed 26389572.
Backbone
  Vector backbone: pBW121
  Backbone size w/o insert (bp): 4501
  Total vector size (bp): 5863
  Vector type: Mammalian Expression
Growth in bacteria
  Bacterial resistance: Ampicillin, 100 μg/mL
  Growth temperature: 37°C
  Growth strain: DH5alpha
  Copy number: High Copy
Gene/Insert
  Gene/Insert name: CIS-V2m
  Species: Synthetic
  Insert size (bp): 1362
  Tag / fusion protein: flag (N terminal on insert); NLS (N terminal on insert); HIS (C terminal on insert)
Terms and licenses: Academic/Nonprofit Terms; Industry Terms: Not Available to Industry
How to cite: pBW121-SS-279 was a gift from James Collins (Addgene plasmid # 68767 ; http://n2t.net/addgene:68767 ; RRID:Addgene_68767)
