[The description below was written by a language model from this plasmid's Addgene catalogue record and pLannotate feature annotations shown in this document.]
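Description:
pBW121-SS-279 is a 5,863 bp mammalian expression plasmid built on the pBW121 backbone. It is propagated in E. coli through a high-copy ColE1/pUC-type origin and selected with ampicillin via the β-lactamase gene and its native promoter. Short lac promoter/operator, CAP-site and lacI fragments near the origin appear to be cloning-vector remnants rather than functional parts. No mammalian selection marker is annotated, which suggests use by transient transfection.

Expression is driven by a CAG-type arrangement: the CMV immediate-early enhancer, the chicken β-actin promoter and a chimeric β-actin/β-globin intron, terminated by a rabbit β-globin polyadenylation signal. A small HBB-like fragment just upstream of that signal is probably part of the β-globin 3′ region.

The 1,362 bp synthetic insert, CIS-V2m, encodes a fusion protein carrying an N-terminal FLAG epitope and nuclear localisation signal and a C-terminal 6xHis tag. Within the reading frame the feature table detects 5′ and 3′ portions of the Saccharomyces cerevisiae VMA1 intein followed by VP64, the tetrameric VP16 minimal transactivation domain. About 300 bp between the FLAG tag and the intein is unannotated, and the record does not say what it encodes. It also does not define "CIS" or "V2m", or say whether this intein is splicing-competent.

The plasmid comes from work on DNA sense-and-respond protein modules for mammalian cells, which fits an intein-linked transcriptional activator component. The two tags allow detection or purification of the expressed protein from either end, and so could help distinguish precursor from processed forms.
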