Features (pLannotate 1.2.2; 18 found; start..end, strand, type, name):
      4..383     +  enhancer       CMV enhancer: human cytomegalovirus immediate early enhancer
    386..661     +  promoter       chicken β-actin promoter: No description available
    662..1670    +  intron         chimeric intron: chimera between introns from chicken β-actin and rabbit β-globin
   1751..1771    +  CDS            FLAG (fragment): FLAG® epitope tag, followed by an enterokinase cleavage site
   2086..2636    +  CDS            Sce VMA intein 5' region (fragment): 5' region of the intein from the yeast Vma1 subunit of the vacuolar ATPase (Chong et al., 1998); Saccharomyces cerevisiae VMA1
   2687..2858    +  CDS            Sce VMA intein 3' region (fragment): modified 3' region of the intein from the yeast Vma1 subunit of the vacuolar ATPase (Chong et al., 1998); Saccharomyces cerevisiae VMA1; C-terminal cleavage of this intein can be induced by thiols.
   2918..3067    +  CDS            VP64: tetrameric repeat of the minimal activation domain of herpes simplex virus VP16 (Beerli et al., 1998)
   3086..3103    +  CDS            6xHis: 6xHis affinity tag
   3115..3186    +  CDS            HBB (fragment): HBB_PONPY - Experimental evidence at transcript level: Swiss-Prot protein existence level 2. Involved in oxygen transport from the lung to the various peripheral tissues. From Pongo pygmaeus (Bornean orangutan).
   3257..3312    +  polyA_signal   β-globin poly(A) signal: rabbit β-globin polyadenylation signal (Gil and Proudfoot, 1987)
   3695..3711    -  protein_bind   lac operator: The lac repressor binds to the lac operator to inhibit transcription in E. coli. This inhibition can be relieved by adding lactose or isopropyl-β-D-thiogalactopyranoside (IPTG). lac repressor encoded by lacI
   3719..3749    -  promoter       lac promoter: promoter for the E. coli lac operon
   3764..3785    -  protein_bind   CAP binding site: CAP binding activates transcription in the presence of cAMP. E. coli catabolite activator protein
   3798..3837    -  CDS            lacI (fragment): lac repressor; lacI; The lac repressor binds to the lac operator to inhibit transcription in E. coli. This inhibition can be relieved by adding lactose or isopropyl-β-D-thiogalactopyranoside (IPTG).
   3876..3930    -  CDS            lacI (fragment): lac repressor; lacI; The lac repressor binds to the lac operator to inhibit transcription in E. coli. This inhibition can be relieved by adding lactose or isopropyl-β-D-thiogalactopyranoside (IPTG).
   4113..4701    -  rep_origin     ori: high-copy-number ColE1/pMB1/pBR322/pUC origin of replication
   4872..5732    -  CDS            AmpR: β-lactamase; bla; confers resistance to ampicillin, carbenicillin, and related antibiotics
   5733..5837    -  promoter       AmpR promoter: bla
>Addgene plasmid #68767 | pBW121-SS-279 | depositor full sequence | sequence record 121029 | pBW121-SS-279 sequence 5863 bps
GTCGACATTGATTATTGACTAGTTATTAATAGTAATCAATTACGGGGTCATTAGTTCATAGCCCATATAT
GGAGTTCCGCGTTACATAACTTACGGTAAATGGCCCGCCTGGCTGACCGCCCAACGACCCCCGCCCATTG
ACGTCAATAATGACGTATGTTCCCATAGTAACGCCAATAGGGACTTTCCATTGACGTCAATGGGTGGACT
ATTTACGGTAAACTGCCCACTTGGCAGTACATCAAGTGTATCATATGCCAAGTACGCCCCCTATTGACGT
CAATGACGGTAAATGGCCCGCCTGGCATTATGCCCAGTACATGACCTTATGGGACTTTCCTACTTGGCAG
TACATCTACGTATTAGTCATCGCTATTACCATGGGTCGAGGTGAGCCCCACGTTCTGCTTCACTCTCCCC
ATCTCCCCCCCCTCCCCACCCCCAATTTTGTATTTATTTATTTTTTAATTATTTTGTGCAGCGATGGGGG
CGGGGGGGGGGGGGGCGCGCGCCAGGCGGGGCGGGGCGGGGCGAGGGGCGGGGCGGGGCGAGGCGGAGAG
GTGCGGCGGCAGCCAATCAGAGCGGCGCGCTCCGAAAGTTTCCTTTTATGGCGAGGCGGCGGCGGCGGCG
GCCCTATAAAAAGCGAAGCGCGCGGCGGGCGGGAGTCGCTGCGTTGCCTTCGCCCCGTGCCCCGCTCCGC
GCCGCCTCGCGCCGCCCGCCCCGGCTCTGACTGACCGCGTTACTCCCACAGGTGAGCGGGCGGGACGGCC
CTTCTCCTCCGGGCTGTAATTAGCGCTTGGTTTAATGACGGCTCGTTTCTTTTCTGTGGCTGCGTGAAAG
CCTTAAAGGGCTCCGGGAGGGCCCTTTGTGCGGGGGGGAGCGGCTCGGGGGGTGCGTGCGTGTGTGTGTG
CGTGGGGAGCGCCGCGTGCGGCCCGCGCTGCCCGGCGGCTGTGAGCGCTGCGGGCGCGGCGCGGGGCTTT
GTGCGCTCCGCGTGTGCGCGAGGGGAGCGCGGCCGGGGGCGGTGCCCCGCGGTGCGGGGGGGCTGCGAGG
GGAACAAAGGCTGCGTGCGGGGTGTGTGCGTGGGGGGGTGAGCAGGGGGTGTGGGCGCGGCGGTCGGGCT
GTAACCCCCCCCTGCACCCCCCTCCCCGAGTTGCTGAGCACGGCCCGGCTTCGGGTGCGGGGCTCCGTGC
GGGGCGTGGCGCGGGGCTCGCCGTGCCGGGCGGGGGGTGGCGGCAGGTGGGGGTGCCGGGCGGGGCGGGG
CCGCCTCGGGCCGGGGAGGGCTCGGGGGAGGGGCGCGGCGGCCCCGGAGCGCCGGCGGCTGTCGAGGCGC
GGCGAGCCGCAGCCATTGCCTTTTATGGTAATCGTGCGAGAGGGCGCAGGGACTTCCTTTGTCCCAAATC
TGGCGGAGCCGAAATCTGGGAGGCGCCGCCGCACCCCCTCTAGCGGGCGCGGGCGAAGCGGTGCGGCGCC
GGCAGGAAGGAAATGGGCGGGGAGGGCCTTCGTGCGTCGCCGCGCCGCCGTCCCCTTCTCCATCTCCAGC
CTCGGGGCTGCCGCAGGGGGACGGCTGCCTTCGGGGGGGACGGGGCAGGGCGGGGTTCGGCTTCTGGCGT
GTGACCGGCGGCTCTAGAGCCTCTGCTAACCATGTTCATGCCTTCTTCTTTTTCCTACAGCTCCTGGGCA
ACGTGCTGGTTATTGTGCTGTCTCATCATTTTGGCAAAGAATTGATTAATTCGAGCGAACGCGTATGGAC
TACAAGGACGACGATGACAAGCCCAAGAAAAAGCGCAAGGTCTCTAGACCCGGGGAGCGCCCCTTCCAGT
GTCGCATTTGCATGCGGAACTTTTCGGATAAAACTAAATTGAGAGTTCATACCCGTACTCATACCGGTGA
AAAACCGTTTCAGTGTCGGATCTGTATGCGAAATTTCTCCGTTAGACATAATTTGACTAGACATCTACGT
ACGCACACCGGCGAGAAGCCATTCCAATGCCGAATATGCATGCGCAACTTCAGTCAATCTACTTCTTTGC
AAAGACACCTAAAAACCCACCTGAGAGGATCCGGCGGAGTGCTGGAGAAGGGCGCCTTTGCCAAGGGTAC
CAATGTTTTAATGGCGGATGGGTCTATTGAATGTATTGAAAACATTGAGGTTGGTAATAAGGTCATGGGT
AAAGATGGCAGACCTCGTGAGGTAATTAAATTGCCCAGAGGAAGAGAAACTATGTACAGCGTCGTGCAGA
AAAGTCAGCACAGAGCCCACAAAAGTGACTCAAGTCGTGAAGTGCCAGAATTACTCAAGTTTACGTGTAA
TGCGACCCATGAGTTGGTTGTTAGAACACCTCGTAGTGTCCGCCGTTTGTCTCGTACCATTAAGGGTGTC
GAATATTTTGAAGTTATTACTTTTGAGATGGGCCAAAAGAAAGCCCCCGACGGTAGAATTGTTGAGCTTG
TCAAGGAAGTTTCAAAGAGCTACCCAATATCTGAGGGGCCTGAGAGAGCCAACGAATTAGTAGAATCCTA
TAGAAAGGCTTCAAATAAAGCTTATTTTGAGTGGACTATTGAGGCCAGAGATCTTTCTCTGTTGGGTTCC
CATGTTCGTAAAGCTACCTACCAGACTTACGCTCCAATTCTTTATGGCCTGAGGGGATCTGGGGGCGGAT
CAGGTGGCGGATCAGGAGGCGGATCAGTTTTGCTTAACGTTCTTTCGAAGTGTGCCGGCTCTAAAAAATT
CAGGCCTGCTCCCGCCGCTGCTTTTGCACGTGAGTGCCGCGGATTTTATTTCGAGTTACAAGAATTGAAG
GAAGACGATTATTATGGGATTACTTTATCTGATGATTCTGATCATCAGTTTTTGCTTGCCAACCAGGTTG
TCGTCCATGCTTGCACCATGACCGAGAAGGGCAGCGGAGGGCGCGCCGACGCGCTGGACGATTTCGATCT
CGACATGCTGGGTTCTGATGCCCTCGATGACTTTGACCTGGATATGTTGGGAAGCGACGCATTGGATGAC
TTTGATCTGGACATGCTCGGCTCCGATGCTCTGGACGATTTCGATCTCGATATGTTAATTAATTGTGGAT
CTGGCCACCATCACCATCACCATTAAGCGGCCGCACTCCTCAGGTGCAGGCTGCCTATCAGAAGGTGGTG
GCTGGTGTGGCCAATGCCCTGGCTCACAAATACCACTGAGATCTTTTTCCCTCTGCCAAAAATTATGGGG
ACATCATGAAGCCCCTTGAGCATCTGACTTCTGGCTAATAAAGGAAATTTATTTTCATTGCAATAGTGTG
TTGGAATTTTTTGTGTCTCTCACTCGGAAGGACATATGGGAGGGCAAATCATTTAAAACATCAGAATGAG
TATTTGGTTTAGAGTTTGGCAACATATGCCATATGCTGGCTGCCATGAACAAAGGTGGCTATAAAGAGGT
CATCAGTATATGAAACAGCCCCCTGCTGTCCATTCCTTATTCCATAGAAAAGCCTTGACTTGAGGTTAGA
TTTTTTTTATATTTTGTTTTGTGTTATTTTTTTCTTTAACATCCCTAAAATTTTCCTTACATGTTTTACT
AGCCAGATTTTTCCTCCTCTCCTGACTACTCCCAGTCATAGCTGTCCCTCTTCTCTTATGAAGATCCCTC
GACCTGCAGCCCAAGCTTGGCGTAATCATGGTCATAGCTGTTTCCTGTGTGAAATTGTTATCCGCTCACA
ATTCCACACAACATACGAGCCGGAAGCATAAAGTGTAAAGCCTGGGGTGCCTAATGAGTGAGCTAACTCA
CATTAATTGCGTTGCGCTCACTGCCCGCTTTCCAGTCGGGAAACCTGTCGTGCCAGCGGATCCGCGAAAT
TAAGCGAAATTAACTCGAGAGATCCGCTGCATTAATGAATCGGCCAACGCGCGGGGAGAGGCGGTTTGCG
TATTGGGCGCTCTTCCGCTTCCTCGCTCACTGACTCGCTGCGCTCGGTCGTTCGGCTGCGGCGAGCGGTA
TCAGCTCACTCAAAGGCGGTAATACGGTTATCCACAGAATCAGGGGATAACGCAGGAAAGAACATGTGAG
CAAAAGGCCAGCAAAAGGCCAGGAACCGTAAAAAGGCCGCGTTGCTGGCGTTTTTCCATAGGCTCCGCCC
CCCTGACGAGCATCACAAAAATCGACGCTCAAGTCAGAGGTGGCGAAACCCGACAGGACTATAAAGATAC
CAGGCGTTTCCCCCTGGAAGCTCCCTCGTGCGCTCTCCTGTTCCGACCCTGCCGCTTACCGGATACCTGT
CCGCCTTTCTCCCTTCGGGAAGCGTGGCGCTTTCTCAATGCTCACGCTGTAGGTATCTCAGTTCGGTGTA
GGTCGTTCGCTCCAAGCTGGGCTGTGTGCACGAACCCCCCGTTCAGCCCGACCGCTGCGCCTTATCCGGT
AACTATCGTCTTGAGTCCAACCCGGTAAGACACGACTTATCGCCACTGGCAGCAGCCACTGGTAACAGGA
TTAGCAGAGCGAGGTATGTAGGCGGTGCTACAGAGTTCTTGAAGTGGTGGCCTAACTACGGCTACACTAG
AAGGACAGTATTTGGTATCTGCGCTCTGCTGAAGCCAGTTACCTTCGGAAAAAGAGTTGGTAGCTCTTGA
TCCGGCAAACAAACCACCGCTGGTAGCGGTGGTTTTTTTGTTTGCAAGCAGCAGATTACGCGCAGAAAAA
AAGGATCTCAAGAAGATCCTTTGATCTTTTCTACGGGGTCTGACGCTCAGTGGAACGAAAACTCACGTTA
AGGGATTTTGGTCATGAGATTATCAAAAAGGATCTTCACCTAGATCCTTTTAAATTAAAAATGAAGTTTT
AAATCAATCTAAAGTATATATGAGTAAACTTGGTCTGACAGTTACCAATGCTTAATCAGTGAGGCACCTA
TCTCAGCGATCTGTCTATTTCGTTCATCCATAGTTGCCTGACTCCCCGTCGTGTAGATAACTACGATACG
GGAGGGCTTACCATCTGGCCCCAGTGCTGCAATGATACCGCGAGACCCACGCTCACCGGCTCCAGATTTA
TCAGCAATAAACCAGCCAGCCGGAAGGGCCGAGCGCAGAAGTGGTCCTGCAACTTTATCCGCCTCCATCC
AGTCTATTAATTGTTGCCGGGAAGCTAGAGTAAGTAGTTCGCCAGTTAATAGTTTGCGCAACGTTGTTGC
CATTGCTACAGGCATCGTGGTGTCACGCTCGTCGTTTGGTATGGCTTCATTCAGCTCCGGTTCCCAACGA
TCAAGGCGAGTTACATGATCCCCCATGTTGTGCAAAAAAGCGGTTAGCTCCTTCGGTCCTCCGATCGTTG
TCAGAAGTAAGTTGGCCGCAGTGTTATCACTCATGGTTATGGCAGCACTGCATAATTCTCTTACTGTCAT
GCCATCCGTAAGATGCTTTTCTGTGACTGGTGAGTACTCAACCAAGTCATTCTGAGAATAGTGTATGCGG
CGACCGAGTTGCTCTTGCCCGGCGTCAATACGGGATAATACCGCGCCACATAGCAGAACTTTAAAAGTGC
TCATCATTGGAAAACGTTCTTCGGGGCGAAAACTCTCAAGGATCTTACCGCTGTTGAGATCCAGTTCGAT
GTAACCCACTCGTGCACCCAACTGATCTTCAGCATCTTTTACTTTCACCAGCGTTTCTGGGTGAGCAAAA
ACAGGAAGGCAAAATGCCGCAAAAAAGGGAATAAGGGCGACACGGAAATGTTGAATACTCATACTCTTCC
TTTTTCAATATTATTGAAGCATTTATCAGGGTTATTGTCTCATGAGCGGATACATATTTGAATGTATTTA
GAAAAATAAACAAATAGGGGTTCCGCGCACATTTCCCCGAAAAGTGCCACCTG
