>Addgene plasmid #68767 | pBW121-SS-279 | addgene partial sequence | sequence record 124950 | pCAGGS5 5'-ggttcggcttctggcgtgtgacc-3'
AATTGATTAATTCGAGCGAACGCGTATGGACTACAAGGACGACGATGACAAGCCCAAGAAAAAGCGCAAG
GTCTCTAGACCCGGGGAGCGCCCCTTCCAGTGTCGCATTTGCATGCGGAACTTTTCGGATAAAACTAAAT
TGAGAGTTCATACCCGTACTCATACCGGTGAAAAACCGTTTCAGTGTCGGATCTGTATGCGAAATTTCTC
CGTTAGACATAATTTGACTAGACATCTACGTACGCACACCGGCGAGAAGCCATTCCAATGCCG
