>Addgene plasmid #68767 | pBW121-SS-279 | addgene partial sequence | sequence record 124951 | pUC-4 5'-CAGTGAGCGAGGAAGCGGAAGAGCGCCCAA-3'
GGCACGACAGGTTTCCCGACTGGAAAGCGGGCAGTGAGCGCAACGCAATTAATGTGAGTTAGCTCACTCA
TTAGGCACCCCAGGCTTTACACTTTATGCTTCCGGCTCGTATGTTGTGTGGAATTGTGAGCGGATAACAA
TTTCACACAGGAAACAGCTATGACCATGATTACGCCAAGCTTGGGCTGCAGGTCGAGGGATCTCCATAAG
AGAAGAGGGACAGCTATGACTGGGAGTAGTCAGGAGAGGAGGAAAAATCTGGCTAGTAAAACATGTAAGG
AAAATTTTAGGGATGTTAAAGAAAAAAATAACACAAAACAAAATATAAAAAAAATCTAACCTCAAGTCAA
GGCTTTTCTATGGAATAAGGAATGGACAGCAGGGGGCTGTTTCATATACTGATGACCTCTTTATAGCCAA
CCTTTGTTCATGGCAGCCAGCATATGGGCATATGTTGCCAAACTCTAAACCAAATACTCATTCTGATGTT
TTAAATGATTTGCCCTCCCATATGTCCTTCCGAGTGAGAGACACAA
