>Addgene plasmid #68767 | pBW121-SS-279 | addgene partial sequence | sequence record 125378 | Bglob-pA-R 5'-ttttggcagagggaaaaaga-3'
TGGCCACACCAGCCACCACCTTCTGATAGGCAGCCTGCACCTGAGGAGTGCGGCCGCTTAATGGTGATGG
TGATGGTGGCCAGATCCACAATTAATTAACATATCGAGATCGAAATCGTCCAGAGCATCGGAGCCGAGCA
TGTCCAGATCAAAGTCATCCAATGCGTCGCTTCCCAACATATCCAGGTCAAAGTCATCGAGGGCATCAGA
ACCCAGCATGTCGAGATCGAAATCGTCCAGCGCGTCGGCGCGCCCTCCGCTGCCCTTCTCGGTCATGGTG
CAAGCATGGACGACAACCTGGTTGGCAAGCAAAAACTGATGATCAGAATCATCAGATAAAGTAATCCCAT
AATAATCGTCTTCCTTCAATTCTTGTAACTCGAAATAAAATCCGCGGCACTCACGTGCAAAAGCAGCGGC
GGGAGCAGGCCTGAATTTTTTAGAGCCGGCACACTTCGAAAGAACGTTAAGCAAAACTGATCCGCCTCCT
GATCCGCCACCTGATCCGCCCCCAGATCCCCTCAGGCCATAAAGAATTGGAGCGTAAGTCTGGTAGGTAG
CTTTACGAACATGGGAACCCAACAGAGAAAGATCTCTGGCCTCAATAGTCCACTCAAAATAAGCTTTATT
TGAAGCCTTTCTATAGGATTCTACTAATTCGTTGGCTCTCTCAGGCCCCTCAGATATTGGGTAGCTCTTT
GAAACTTCCTTGACAAGCTCAACAATTCTACCGTCGGGGGCTTTCTTTT
